Addgene plasmid #88922: 7xNLS-pMJ915v2-sfGFP
Purpose: For expression of modified SpyCas9 in e.coli.
Depositing lab: Jennifer Doudna. Depositing organization: University of California, Berkeley. Publication: Efficient genome editing in the mouse brain by local delivery of engineered Cas9 ribonucleoprotein complexes. Staahl BT, Benekareddy M, Coulon-Bainier C, Banfal AA, Floor SN, Sabo JK, Urnes C, Munares GA, Ghosh A, Doudna JA. Nat Biotechnol. 2017 Feb 13. doi: 10.1038/nbt.3806. PubMed 28191903.
Backbone
  Vector backbone: pMJ915
  Vector type: Bacterial Expression, CRISPR
Growth in bacteria
  Bacterial resistance: Ampicillin, 100 μg/mL
  Growth temperature: 37°C
  Growth strain: DH5alpha
  Copy number: Unknown
Gene/Insert 1
  Gene/Insert name: Cas9
Gene/Insert 2
  Gene/Insert name: T7
Terms and licenses: Academic/Nonprofit Terms; Industry Terms: Not Available to Industry
How to cite: 7xNLS-pMJ915v2-sfGFP was a gift from Jennifer Doudna (Addgene plasmid # 88922 ; http://n2t.net/addgene:88922 ; RRID:Addgene_88922)
