[The description below was written by a language model from this plasmid's Addgene catalogue record and pLannotate feature annotations shown in this document.]
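Description:
7xNLS-pMJ915v2-sfGFP is an 11,066 nt bacterial expression plasmid built on the pMJ915 backbone for producing a modified Streptococcus pyogenes Cas9 protein in E. coli. It is maintained through a ColE1/pMB1-type origin accompanied by the pBR322 bom region and the rop gene, which moderates copy number (the catalogue lists copy number as unknown). Selection is by ampicillin via a β-lactamase gene under its own promoter. Fragments of the tetracycline efflux gene and its promoter flank the expression cassette. These are interrupted remnants of the pBR322-derived backbone, and tetracycline is not listed as a selection.

The payload is a single T7-driven open reading frame. A T7 promoter and the phage gene 10 ribosome binding site direct translation of an N-terminal 6xHis tag and a cytosolic, signal-sequence-free maltose binding protein, which together aid solubility and affinity purification. Cas9 follows, then superfolder GFP fused at its C-terminal side, and a T7 terminator closes the unit. The short solubility-tag fragment annotated just before the terminator is probably an incidental match to vector sequence. Expression therefore needs a host that supplies T7 RNA polymerase.

The name indicates seven nuclear localization signals, but the feature table does not annotate them. The unannotated gaps between MBP and Cas9 and around sfGFP could hold such elements, along with linkers or a protease site, though the record does not state their positions. According to the associated publication title, the purified fluorescent protein is intended for assembling engineered Cas9 ribonucleoprotein complexes for genome editing by local delivery in the mouse brain.
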