Features (pLannotate 1.2.2; 17 found; start..end, strand, type, name):
    691..709     +  promoter       T7 promoter: promoter for bacteriophage T7 RNA polymerase
    798..820     +  RBS            RBS: efficient ribosome binding site from bacteriophage T7 gene 10 (Olins and Rangwala, 1989)
    840..857     +  CDS            6xHis: 6xHis affinity tag
    867..1967    +  CDS            MBP: maltose binding protein from E. coli; malE (mutated); This version of the gene does not encode a signal sequence, so MBP will remain in the cytosol.
   2280..6383    +  CDS            cas9: CAS9_STRP1 - Also known as csn1 From Streptococcus pyogenes serotype M1.
   6447..7157    +  CDS            Superfolder GFP: Superfolder GFP is a basic (constitutively fluorescent) green fluorescent protein published in 2005, derived from Aequorea victoria. It is reported to be a very rapidly-maturing weak dimer.
   7243..7292    +  CDS            SET1 (fragment): solubility-enhancement tag derived from T7 phage gene 10B
   7300..7347    +  terminator     T7 terminator: transcription terminator for bacteriophage T7 RNA polymerase
   7373..7665    -  CDS            TcR (fragment): tetracycline efflux protein; tet; confers resistance to tetracycline
   7713..7741    -  promoter       tet promoter: E. coli promoter for tetracycline efflux protein gene
   7854..7958    +  promoter       AmpR promoter: bla
   7959..8819    +  CDS            AmpR: β-lactamase; bla; confers resistance to ampicillin, carbenicillin, and related antibiotics
   8990..9578    +  rep_origin     ori: high-copy-number ColE1/pMB1/pBR322/pUC origin of replication
   9764..9903    -  misc_feature   bom: basis of mobility region from pBR322
  10005..10196   -  CDS            rop: Rop protein, which maintains plasmids at low copy number; rop
  10213..10593   +  CDS            YPB1_ECOLX: Protein predicted: Swiss-Prot protein existence level 4. From Escherichia coli.
  10835..669     -  CDS            TcR (fragment) (across the origin): tetracycline efflux protein; tet; confers resistance to tetracycline
>Addgene plasmid #88922 | 7xNLS-pMJ915v2-sfGFP | addgene full sequence | sequence record 177717 | Addgene NGS Result
AACGCGGGCATCCCGATGCCGCCGGAAGCGAGAAGAATCATAATGGGGAAGGCCATCCAGCCTCGCGTCG
CGAACGCCAGCAAGACGTAGCCCAGCGCGTCGGCCGCCATGCCGGCGATAATGGCCTGCTTCTCGCCGAA
ACGTTTGGTGGCGGGACCAGTGACGAAGGCTTGAGCGAGGGCGTGCAAGATTCCGAATACCGCAAGCGAC
AGGCCGATCATCGTCGCGCTCCAGCGAAAGCGGTCCTCGCCGAAAATGACCCAGAGCGCTGCCGGCACCT
GTCCTACGAGTTGCATGATAAAGAAGACAGTCATAAGTGCGGCGACGATAGTCATGCCCCGCGCCCACCG
GAAGGAGCTGACTGGGTTGAAGGCTCTCAAGGGCATCGGTCGACGCTCTCCCTTATGCGACTCCTGCATT
AGGAAGCAGCCCAGTAGTAGGTTGAGGCCGTTGAGCACCGCCGCCGCAAGGAATGGTGCATGCAAGGAGA
TGGCGCCCAACAGTCCCCCGGCCACGGGGCCTGCCACCATACCCACGCCGAAACAAGCGCTCATGAGCCC
GAAGTGGCGAGCCCGATCTTCCCCATCGGTGATGTCGGCGATATAGGCGCCAGCAACCGCACCTGTGGCG
CCGGTGATGCCGGCCACGATGCGTCCGGCGTAGAGGATCGAGATCTCGATCCCGCGAAATTAATACGACT
CACTATAGGGAGACCACAACGGTTTCCCTCTAGTGCCGGCTCCGGAGAGCTCTTTAATTAAGCGGCCGCC
CTGCAGGACTCGAGTTCTAGAAATAATTTTGTTTAACTTTAAGAAGGAGATATACATATGAAATCTTCTC
ACCATCACCATCACCATGGTTCTTCTATGAAAATCGAAGAAGGTAAACTGGTAATCTGGATTAACGGCGA
TAAAGGCTATAACGGTCTCGCTGAAGTCGGTAAGAAATTCGAGAAAGATACCGGAATTAAAGTCACCGTT
GAGCATCCGGATAAACTGGAAGAGAAATTCCCACAGGTTGCGGCAACTGGCGATGGCCCTGACATTATCT
TCTGGGCACACGACCGCTTTGGTGGCTACGCTCAATCTGGCCTGTTGGCTGAAATCACCCCGGACAAAGC
GTTCCAGGACAAGCTGTATCCGTTTACCTGGGATGCCGTACGTTACAACGGCAAGCTGATTGCTTACCCG
ATCGCTGTTGAAGCGTTATCGCTGATTTATAACAAAGATCTGCTGCCGAACCCGCCAAAAACCTGGGAAG
AGATCCCGGCGCTGGATAAAGAACTGAAAGCGAAAGGTAAGAGCGCGCTGATGTTCAACCTGCAAGAACC
GTACTTCACCTGGCCGCTGATTGCTGCTGACGGGGGTTATGCGTTCAAGTATGAAAACGGCAAGTACGAC
ATTAAAGACGTGGGCGTGGATAACGCTGGCGCGAAAGCGGGTCTGACCTTCCTGGTTGACCTGATTAAAA
ACAAACACATGAATGCAGACACCGATTACTCCATCGCAGAAGCTGCCTTTAATAAAGGCGAAACAGCGAT
GACCATCAACGGCCCGTGGGCATGGTCCAACATCGACACCAGCAAAGTGAATTATGGTGTAACGGTACTG
CCGACCTTCAAGGGTCAACCATCCAAACCGTTCGTTGGCGTGCTGAGCGCAGGTATTAACGCCGCCAGTC
CGAACAAAGAGCTGGCAAAAGAGTTCCTCGAAAACTATCTGCTGACTGATGAAGGTCTGGAAGCGGTTAA
TAAAGACAAACCGCTGGGTGCCGTAGCGCTGAAGTCTTACGAGGAAGAGTTGGCGAAAGATCCACGTATT
GCCGCCACTATGGAAAACGCCCAGAAAGGTGAAATCATGCCGAACATCCCGCAGATGTCCGCTTTCTGGT
ATGCCGTGCGTACTGCGGTGATCAACGCCGCCAGCGGTCGTCAGACTGTCGATGAAGCCCTGAAAGACGC
GCAGACTAATTCGAGCTCGAACAACAACAACAATAACAATAACAACAACCTCGGGATCGAGGAAAACCTG
TACTTCCAATCCAATGCCACCCCCAAGAAGAAGCGAAAGGTGGGTGGGTCCCCAAAGAAGAAACGGAAAG
TAGGCGGCTCCCCCAAAAAGAAGCGAAAAGTAGGGGGTAGCCCCAAGAAGAAGCGGAAGGTAGGTGGGTC
CCCAAAGAAGAAACGGAAAGTAGGCGGCTCCCCCAAAAAGAAGCGAAAAGTAGGGGGTAGCCCCAAGAAG
AAGCGGAAGGTAGGTATCCACGGAGTCCCAGCAGCTACCATGGATAAGAAATACTCAATAGGCTTAGATA
TCGGCACAAATAGCGTCGGATGGGCGGTGATCACTGATGAATATAAGGTTCCGTCTAAAAAGTTCAAGGT
TCTGGGAAATACAGACCGCCACAGTATCAAAAAAAATCTTATAGGGGCTCTTTTATTTGACAGTGGAGAG
ACAGCGGAAGCGACTCGTCTCAAACGGACAGCTCGTAGAAGGTATACACGTCGGAAGAATCGTATTTGTT
ATCTACAGGAGATTTTTTCAAATGAGATGGCGAAAGTAGATGATAGTTTCTTTCATCGACTTGAAGAGTC
TTTTTTGGTGGAAGAAGACAAGAAGCATGAACGTCATCCTATTTTTGGAAATATAGTAGATGAAGTTGCT
TATCATGAGAAATATCCAACTATCTATCATCTGCGAAAAAAATTGGTAGATTCTACTGATAAAGCGGATT
TGCGCTTAATCTATTTGGCCTTAGCGCATATGATTAAGTTTCGTGGTCATTTTTTGATTGAGGGAGATTT
AAATCCTGATAATAGTGATGTGGACAAACTATTTATCCAGTTGGTACAAACCTACAATCAATTATTTGAA
GAAAACCCTATTAACGCAAGTGGAGTAGATGCTAAAGCGATTCTTTCTGCACGATTGAGTAAATCAAGAC
GATTAGAAAATCTCATTGCTCAGCTCCCCGGTGAGAAGAAAAATGGCTTATTTGGGAATCTCATTGCTTT
GTCATTGGGTTTGACCCCTAATTTTAAATCAAATTTTGATTTGGCAGAAGATGCTAAATTACAGCTTTCA
AAAGATACTTACGATGATGATTTAGATAATTTATTGGCGCAAATTGGAGATCAATATGCTGATTTGTTTT
TGGCAGCTAAGAATTTATCAGATGCTATTTTACTTTCAGATATCCTAAGAGTAAATACTGAAATAACTAA
GGCTCCCCTATCAGCTTCAATGATTAAACGCTACGATGAACATCATCAAGACTTGACTCTTTTAAAAGCT
TTAGTTCGACAACAACTTCCAGAAAAGTATAAAGAAATCTTTTTTGATCAATCAAAAAACGGATATGCAG
GTTATATTGATGGGGGAGCTAGCCAAGAAGAATTTTATAAATTTATCAAACCAATTTTAGAAAAAATGGA
TGGTACTGAGGAATTATTGGTGAAACTAAATCGTGAAGATTTGCTGCGCAAGCAACGGACCTTTGACAAC
GGCTCTATTCCCCATCAAATTCACTTGGGTGAGCTGCATGCTATTTTGAGAAGACAAGAAGACTTTTATC
CATTTTTAAAAGACAATCGTGAGAAGATTGAAAAAATCTTGACTTTTCGAATTCCTTATTATGTTGGTCC
ATTGGCGCGTGGCAATAGTCGTTTTGCATGGATGACTCGGAAGTCTGAAGAAACAATTACCCCATGGAAT
TTTGAAGAAGTTGTCGATAAAGGTGCTTCAGCTCAATCATTTATTGAACGCATGACAAACTTTGATAAAA
ATCTTCCAAATGAAAAAGTACTACCAAAACATAGTTTGCTTTATGAGTATTTTACGGTTTATAACGAATT
GACAAAGGTCAAATATGTTACTGAAGGAATGCGAAAACCAGCATTTCTTTCAGGTGAACAGAAGAAAGCC
ATTGTTGATTTACTCTTCAAAACAAATCGAAAAGTAACCGTTAAGCAATTAAAAGAAGATTATTTCAAAA
AAATAGAATGTTTTGATAGTGTTGAAATTTCAGGAGTTGAAGATAGATTTAATGCTTCATTAGGTACCTA
CCATGATTTGCTAAAAATTATTAAAGATAAAGATTTTTTGGATAATGAAGAAAATGAAGATATCTTAGAG
GATATTGTTTTAACATTGACCTTATTTGAAGATAGGGAGATGATTGAGGAAAGACTTAAAACATATGCTC
ACCTCTTTGATGATAAGGTGATGAAACAGCTTAAACGTCGCCGTTATACTGGTTGGGGACGTTTGTCTCG
AAAATTGATTAATGGTATTAGGGATAAGCAATCTGGCAAAACAATATTAGATTTTTTGAAATCAGATGGT
TTTGCCAATCGCAATTTTATGCAGCTGATCCATGATGATAGTTTGACATTTAAAGAAGACATTCAAAAAG
CACAAGTGTCTGGACAAGGCGATAGTTTACATGAACATATTGCAAATTTAGCTGGTAGCCCTGCTATTAA
AAAAGGTATTTTACAGACTGTAAAAGTTGTTGATGAATTGGTCAAAGTAATGGGGCGGCATAAGCCAGAA
AATATCGTTATTGAAATGGCACGTGAAAATCAGACAACTCAAAAGGGCCAGAAAAATTCGCGAGAGCGTA
TGAAACGAATCGAAGAAGGTATCAAAGAATTAGGAAGTCAGATTCTTAAAGAGCATCCTGTTGAAAATAC
TCAATTGCAAAATGAAAAGCTCTATCTCTATTATCTCCAAAATGGAAGAGACATGTATGTGGACCAAGAA
TTAGATATTAATCGTTTAAGTGATTATGATGTCGATCACATTGTTCCACAAAGTTTCCTTAAAGACGATT
CAATAGACAATAAGGTCTTAACGCGTTCTGATAAAAATCGTGGTAAATCGGATAACGTTCCAAGTGAAGA
AGTAGTCAAAAAGATGAAAAACTATTGGAGACAACTTCTAAACGCCAAGTTAATCACTCAACGTAAGTTT
GATAATTTAACGAAAGCTGAACGTGGAGGTTTGAGTGAACTTGATAAAGCTGGTTTTATCAAACGCCAAT
TGGTTGAAACTCGCCAAATCACTAAGCATGTGGCACAAATTTTGGATAGTCGCATGAATACTAAATACGA
TGAAAATGATAAACTTATTCGAGAGGTTAAAGTGATTACCTTAAAATCTAAATTAGTTTCTGACTTCCGA
AAAGATTTCCAATTCTATAAAGTACGTGAGATTAACAATTACCATCATGCCCATGATGCGTATCTAAATG
CCGTCGTTGGAACTGCTTTGATTAAGAAATATCCAAAACTTGAATCGGAGTTTGTCTATGGTGATTATAA
AGTTTATGATGTTCGTAAAATGATTGCTAAGTCTGAGCAAGAAATAGGCAAAGCAACCGCAAAATATTTC
TTTTACTCTAATATCATGAACTTCTTCAAAACAGAAATTACACTTGCAAATGGAGAGATTCGCAAACGCC
CTCTAATCGAAACTAATGGGGAAACTGGAGAAATTGTCTGGGATAAAGGGCGAGATTTTGCCACAGTGCG
CAAAGTATTGTCCATGCCCCAAGTCAATATTGTCAAGAAAACAGAAGTACAGACAGGCGGATTCTCCAAG
GAGTCAATTTTACCAAAAAGAAATTCGGACAAGCTTATTGCTCGTAAAAAAGACTGGGATCCAAAAAAAT
ATGGTGGTTTTGATAGTCCAACGGTAGCTTATTCAGTCCTAGTGGTTGCTAAGGTGGAAAAAGGGAAATC
GAAGAAGTTAAAATCCGTTAAAGAGTTACTAGGGATCACAATTATGGAAAGAAGTTCCTTTGAAAAAAAT
CCGATTGACTTTTTAGAAGCTAAAGGATATAAGGAAGTTAAAAAAGACTTAATCATTAAACTACCTAAAT
ATAGTCTTTTTGAGTTAGAAAACGGTCGTAAACGGATGCTGGCTAGTGCCGGAGAATTACAAAAAGGAAA
TGAGCTGGCTCTGCCAAGCAAATATGTGAATTTTTTATATTTAGCTAGTCATTATGAAAAGTTGAAGGGT
AGTCCAGAAGATAACGAACAAAAACAATTGTTTGTGGAGCAGCATAAGCATTATTTAGATGAGATTATTG
AGCAAATCAGTGAATTTTCTAAGCGTGTTATTTTAGCAGATGCCAATTTAGATAAAGTTCTTAGTGCATA
TAACAAACATAGAGACAAACCAATACGTGAACAAGCAGAAAATATTATTCATTTATTTACGTTGACGAAT
CTTGGAGCTCCCGCTGCTTTTAAATATTTTGATACAACAATTGATCGTAAACGATATACGTCTACAAAAG
AAGTTTTAGATGCCACTCTTATCCATCAATCCATCACTGGTCTTTATGAAACACGCATTGATTTGAGTCA
GCTAGGAGGTGACGGGTCACCTAAGAAAAAACGAAAAGTTGAGGATCCTAAAAAGAAACGAAAAGTTGAT
ACCGGTTCTAAAGGTGAAGAACTGTTCACCGGTGTTGTTCCGATCCTGGTTGAACTGGATGGTGATGTTA
ACGGCCACAAATTCTCTGTTCGTGGTGAAGGTGAAGGTGATGCAACCAACGGTAAACTGACCCTGAAATT
CATCTGCACTACCGGTAAACTGCCGGTTCCATGGCCGACTCTGGTGACTACCCTGACCTATGGTGTTCAG
TGTTTTTCTCGTTACCCGGATCACATGAAGCAGCATGATTTCTTCAAATCTGCAATGCCGGAAGGTTATG
TACAGGAGCGCACCATTTCTTTCAAAGACGATGGCACCTACAAAACCCGTGCAGAGGTTAAATTTGAAGG
TGATACTCTGGTGAACCGTATTGAACTGAAAGGCATTGATTTCAAAGAGGACGGCAACATCCTGGGCCAC
AAACTGGAATATAACTTCAACTCCCATAACGTTTACATCACCGCAGACAAACAGAAGAACGGTATCAAAG
CTAACTTCAAAATTCGCCATAACGTTGAAGACGGTAGCGTACAGCTGGCGGACCACTACCAGCAGAACAC
TCCGATCGGTGATGGTCCGGTTCTGCTGCCGGATAACCACTACCTGTCCACCCAGTCTGTTCTGTCCAAA
GACCCGAACGAAAAGCGCGACCACATGGTGCTGCTGGAGTTCGTTACTGCAGCAGGTATCACGCACGGCA
TGGATGAGCTCTACAAATAATAACATTGGAAGTGGATAACGGATCCGCGATCGCGGCGCGCCACCTGGTG
GCCGGCCGGTACCACGCGTGCGCGCTGATCCGGCTGCTAACAAAGCCCGAAAGGAAGCTGAGTTGGCTGC
TGCCACCGCTGAGCAATAACTAGCATAACCCCTTGGGGCCTCTAAACGGGTCTTGAGGGGTTTTTTGCTG
AAAGGAGGAACTATATCCGGATATCCACAGGACGGGTGTGGTCGCCATGATCGCGTAGTCGATAGTGGCT
CCAAGTAGCGAAGCGAGCAGGACTGGGCGGCGGCCAAAGCGGTCGGACAGTGCTCCGAGAACGGGTGCGC
ATAGAAATTGCATCAACGCATATAGCGCTAGCAGCACGCCATAGTGACTGGCGATGCTGTCGGAATGGAC
GATATCCCGCAAGAGGCCCGGCAGTACCGGCATAACCAAGCCTATGCCTACAGCATCCAGGGTGACGGTG
CCGAGGATGACGATGAGCGCATTGTTAGATTTCATACACGGTGCCTGACTGCGTTAGCAATTTAACTGTG
ATAAACTACCGCATTAAAGCTTATCGATGATAAGCTGTCAAACATGAGAATTCTTGAAGACGAAAGGGCC
TCGTGATACGCCTATTTTTATAGGTTAATGTCATGATAATAATGGTTTCTTAGACGTCAGGTGGCACTTT
TCGGGGAAATGTGCGCGGAACCCCTATTTGTTTATTTTTCTAAATACATTCAAATATGTATCCGCTCATG
AGACAATAACCCTGATAAATGCTTCAATAACATTGAAAAAGGAAGAGTATGAGTATTCAACATTTCCGTG
TCGCCCTTATTCCCTTTTTTGCGGCATTTTGCCTTCCTGTTTTTGCTCACCCAGAAACGCTGGTGAAAGT
AAAAGATGCTGAAGATCAGTTGGGTGCACGAGTGGGTTACATCGAACTGGATCTCAACAGCGGTAAGATC
CTTGAGAGTTTTCGCCCCGAAGAACGTTTTCCAATGATGAGCACTTTTAAAGTTCTGCTATGTGGCGCGG
TATTATCCCGTGTTGACGCCGGGCAAGAGCAACTCGGTCGCCGCATACACTATTCTCAGAATGACTTGGT
TGAGTACTCACCAGTCACAGAAAAGCATCTTACGGATGGCATGACAGTAAGAGAATTATGCAGTGCTGCC
ATAACCATGAGTGATAACACTGCGGCCAACTTACTTCTGACAACGATCGGAGGACCGAAGGAGCTAACCG
CTTTTTTGCACAACATGGGGGATCATGTAACTCGCCTTGATCGTTGGGAACCGGAGCTGAATGAAGCCAT
ACCAAACGACGAGCGTGACACCACGATGCCTGCAGCAATGGCAACAACGTTGCGCAAACTATTAACTGGC
GAACTACTTACTCTAGCTTCCCGGCAACAATTAATAGACTGGATGGAGGCGGATAAAGTTGCAGGACCAC
TTCTGCGCTCGGCCCTTCCGGCTGGCTGGTTTATTGCTGATAAATCTGGAGCCGGTGAGCGTGGGTCTCG
CGGTATCATTGCAGCACTGGGGCCAGATGGTAAGCCCTCCCGTATCGTAGTTATCTACACGACGGGGAGT
CAGGCAACTATGGATGAACGAAATAGACAGATCGCTGAGATAGGTGCCTCACTGATTAAGCATTGGTAAC
TGTCAGACCAAGTTTACTCATATATACTTTAGATTGATTTAAAACTTCATTTTTAATTTAAAAGGATCTA
GGTGAAGATCCTTTTTGATAATCTCATGACCAAAATCCCTTAACGTGAGTTTTCGTTCCACTGAGCGTCA
GACCCCGTAGAAAAGATCAAAGGATCTTCTTGAGATCCTTTTTTTCTGCGCGTAATCTGCTGCTTGCAAA
CAAAAAAACCACCGCTACCAGCGGTGGTTTGTTTGCCGGATCAAGAGCTACCAACTCTTTTTCCGAAGGT
AACTGGCTTCAGCAGAGCGCAGATACCAAATACTGTCCTTCTAGTGTAGCCGTAGTTAGGCCACCACTTC
AAGAACTCTGTAGCACCGCCTACATACCTCGCTCTGCTAATCCTGTTACCAGTGGCTGCTGCCAGTGGCG
ATAAGTCGTGTCTTACCGGGTTGGACTCAAGACGATAGTTACCGGATAAGGCGCAGCGGTCGGGCTGAAC
GGGGGGTTCGTGCACACAGCCCAGCTTGGAGCGAACGACCTACACCGAACTGAGATACCTACAGCGTGAG
CTATGAGAAAGCGCCACGCTTCCCGAAGGGAGAAAGGCGGACAGGTATCCGGTAAGCGGCAGGGTCGGAA
CAGGAGAGCGCACGAGGGAGCTTCCAGGGGGAAACGCCTGGTATCTTTATAGTCCTGTCGGGTTTCGCCA
CCTCTGACTTGAGCGTCGATTTTTGTGATGCTCGTCAGGGGGGCGGAGCCTATGGAAAAACGCCAGCAAC
GCGGCCTTTTTACGGTTCCTGGCCTTTTGCTGGCCTTTTGCTCACATGTTCTTTCCTGCGTTATCCCCTG
ATTCTGTGGATAACCGTATTACCGCCTTTGAGTGAGCTGATACCGCTCGCCGCAGCCGAACGACCGAGCG
CAGCGAGTCAGTGAGCGAGGAAGCGGAAGAGCGCCTGATGCGGTATTTTCTCCTTACGCATCTGTGCGGT
ATTTCACACCGCAATGGTGCACTCTCAGTACAATCTGCTCTGATGCCGCATAGTTAAGCCAGTATACACT
CCGCTATCGCTACGTGACTGGGTCATGGCTGCGCCCCGACACCCGCCAACACCCGCTGACGCGCCCTGAC
GGGCTTGTCTGCTCCCGGCATCCGCTTACAGACAAGCTGTGACCGTCTCCGGGAGCTGCATGTGTCAGAG
GTTTTCACCGTCATCACCGAAACGCGCGAGGCAGCTGCGGTAAAGCTCATCAGCGTGGTCGTGAAGCGAT
TCACAGATGTCTGCCTGTTCATCCGCGTCCAGCTCGTTGAGTTTCTCCAGAAGCGTTAATGTCTGGCTTC
TGATAAAGCGGGCCATGTTAAGGGCGGTTTTTTCCTGTTTGGTCACTGATGCCTCCGTGTAAGGGGGATT
TCTGTTCATGGGGGTAATGATACCGATGAAACGAGAGAGGATGCTCACGATACGGGTTACTGATGATGAA
CATGCCCGGTTACTGGAACGTTGTGAGGGTAAACAACTGGCGGTATGGATGCGGCGGGACCAGAGAAAAA
TCACTCAGGGTCAATGCCAGCGCTTCGTTAATACAGATGTAGGTGTTCCACAGGGTAGCCAGCAGCATCC
TGCGATGCAGATCCGGAACATAATGGTGCAGGGCGCTGACTTCCGCGTTTCCAGACTTTACGAAACACGG
AAACCGAAGACCATTCATGTTGTTGCTCAGGTCGCAGACGTTTTGCAGCAGCAGTCGCTTCACGTTCGCT
CGCGTATCGGTGATTCATTCTGCTAACCAGTAAGGCAACCCCGCCAGCCTAGCCGGGTCCTCAACGACAG
GAGCACGATCATGCGCACCCGTGGCCAGGACCCAACGCTGCCCGAGATGCGCCGCGTGCGGCTGCTGGAG
ATGGCGGACGCGATGGATATGTTCTGCCAAGGGTTGGTTTGCGCATTCACAGTTCTCCGCAAGAATTGAT
TGGCTCCAATTCTTGGAGTGGTGAATCCGTTAGCGAGGTGCCGCCGGCTTCCATTCAGGTCGAGGTGGCC
CGGCTCCATGCACCGCGACGCAACGCGGGGAGGCAGACAAGGTATAGGGCGGCGCCTACAATCCATGCCA
ACCCGTTCCATGTGCTCGCCGAGGCGGCATAAATCGCCGTGACGATCAGCGGTCCAATGATCGAAGTTAG
GCTGGTAAGAGCCGCGAGCGATCCTTGAAGCTGTCCCTGATGGTCGTCATCTACCTGCCTGGACAGCATG
GCCTGC
